>Addgene plasmid #114807 | AT5G58300 K8_pECIA14 | addgene full sequence | sequence record 270340 | Addgene NGS Result
GTAAAACGACGGCCAGTGAATTAATTCGTTGCAGGACAGGATGTGGTGCCCGATGTGACTAGCTCTTTGC
TGCAGGCCGTCCTATCCTCTGGTTCCGATAAGAGACCCAGAACTCCGGCCCCCCACCGCCCACCGCCACC
CCCATACATATGTGGTACGCAAGTAAGAGTGCCTGCGCATGCCCCATGTGCCCCACCAAGAGCTTTGCAT
CCCATACAAGTCCCCAAAGTGGAGAACCGAACCAATTCTTCGCGGGCAGAACAAAAGCTTCTGCACACGT
CTCCACTCGAATTTGGAGCCGGCCGGCGTGTGCAAAAGAGGTGAATCGAACGAAAGACCCGTGTGTAAAG
CCGCGTTTCCAAAATGTATAAAACCGAGAGCATCTGGCCAATGTGCATCAGTTGTGGTCAGCAGCAAAAT
CAAGTGAATCATCTCAGTGCAACTAAAGGGGGGATCCGATCTCAATATGAAGTTATGCATATTACTGGCC
GTCGTGGCCTTTGTTGGCCTCTCGCTCGGGCTGAACTCGGATAGGCAAGCTCTTCTTGCATTTGCTGCTT
CTGTTCCTCATCTCAGACGACTCAACTGGAATTCCACTAACCATATCTGCAAATCATGGGTTGGCGTCAC
CTGCACTTCTGATGGTACTAGTGTTCACGCTCTTCGCCTTCCAGGAATTGGGCTCTTGGGACCAATCCCT
CCAAACACACTTGGTAAACTAGAATCACTCAGGATTCTCAGTTTGAGATCAAACCTCCTCAGTGGTAACC
TTCCTCCTGACATTCACTCTCTCCCTTCACTAGATTACATCTATCTCCAACATAACAACTTCTCTGGTGA
GGTTCCTTCCTTTGTGTCCCGACAGCTCAATATCTTAGATCTCTCATTTAACTCTTTCACCGGGAAGATA
CCAGCAACGTTCCAAAATCTGAAGCAATTGACAGGGTTGAGCCTCCAAAATAACAAACTTTCTGGACCAG
TACCTAATCTTGATACAGTAAGTCTGAGACGTTTAAACTTGAGCAACAATCATCTTAATGGTTCAATACC
CTCTGCACTTGGTGGCTTTCCCAGTTCATCTTTTTCCGGAAACACATTGTTATGTGGACTTCCTCTGCAA
CCCTGTGCCACCTCCTCTCCCCCTCCTTCGCTAACCCCACACATTTCCACGCCTCCATTGCCGCCATTTC
CTCACAAAGAAGGTTCAAAAAGGAAACTACATGTAAGCCTGGAGGTGCTGTTCCAGGGACCAAGCGGCAA
TCCCGGCGGCGATCTGGCCCCCCAGATGCTGCGCGAGCTGCAGGAGACCAATGCCGCCCTGCAGGACGTG
CGCGAGCTGCTGCGCCACCGCGTGAAGGAGATCACCTTCCTGAAGAACACCGTGATGGAGTGCGACGCCT
GCGGCATGCAGCCCTCTAGAGGCTCCGGCTCCATCATCCCAGTTGAGGAGGAGAACCCGGACTTCTGGAA
CCGCGAGGCAGCCGAGGCCCTGGGTGCCGCCAAGAAGCTGCAGCCTGCACAGACAGCCGCCAAGAACCTC
ATCATCTTCCTGGGCGATGGGATGGGGGTGTCTACGGTGACAGCTGCCAGGATCCTAAAAGGGCAGAAGA
AGGACAAACTGGGGCCTGAGATACCCCTGGCCATGGACCGCTTCCCATATGTGGCTCTGTCCAAGACATA
CAATGTAGACAAACATGTGCCAGACAGTGGAGCCACAGCCACGGCCTACCTGTGCGGGGTCAAGGGCAAC
TTCCAGACCATTGGCTTGAGTGCAGCCGCCCGCTTTAACCAGTGCAACACGACACGCGGCAACGAGGTCA
TCTCCGTGATGAATCGGGCCAAGAAAGCAGGGAAGTCAGTGGGAGTGGTAACCACCACACGAGTGCAGCA
CGCCTCGCCAGCCGGCACCTACGCCCACACGGTGAACCGCAACTGGTACTCGGACGCCGACGTGCCTGCC
TCGGCCCGCCAGGAGGGGTGCCAGGACATCGCTACGCAGCTCATCTCCAACATGGACATTGACGTGATCC
TAGGTGGAGGCCGAAAGTACATGTTTCGCATGGGAACCCCAGACCCTGAGTACCCAGATGACTACAGCCA
AGGTGGGACCAGGCTGGACGGGAAGAATCTGGTGCAGGAATGGCTGGCGAAGCGCCAGGGTGCCCGGTAT
GTGTGGAACCGCACTGAGCTCATGCAGGCTTCCCTGGACCCGTCTGTGACCCATCTCATGGGTCTCTTTG
AGCCTGGAGACATGAAATACGAGATCCACCGAGACTCCACACTGGACCCCTCCCTGATGGAGATGACAGA
GGCTGCCCTGCGCCTGCTGAGCAGGAACCCCCGCGGCTTCTTCCTCTTCGTGGAGGGTGGTCGCATCGAC
CATGGTCATCATGAAAGCAGGGCTTACCGGGCACTGACTGAGACGATCATGTTCGACGACGCCATTGAGA
GGGCGGGCCAGCTCACCAGCGAGGAGGACACGCTGAGCCTCGTCACTGCCGACCACTCCCACGTCTTCTC
CTTCGGAGGCTACCCCCTGCGAGGGAGCTCCATCTTCGGGCTGGCCCCTGGCAAGGCCCGGGACAGGAAG
GCCTACACGGTCCTCCTATACGGAAACGGTCCAGGCTATGTGCTCAAGGACGGCGCCCGGCCGGATGTTA
CCGAGAGCGAGAGCGGGAGCCCCGAGTATCGGCAGCAGTCAGCAGTGCCCCTGGACGAAGAGACCCACGC
AGGCGAGGACGTGGCGGTGTTCGCGCGCGGCCCGCAGGCGCACCTGGTTCACGGCGTGCAGGAGCAGACC
TTCATAGCGCACGTCATGGCCTTCGCCGCCTGCCTGGAGCCCTACACCGCCTGCGACCTGGCGCCCCCCG
CCGGCACCACCGACGCCGCGCACCCGGGTTCTAGAGGAAGCACCTCCGGCGATAACGATTACAAGGATGA
TGATGATAAGGCCAGCGGCACCGGTCATCATCACCATCACCATTGAGTTTAAACCCGCTGATCAGCCTCG
ACTGTGCCTTCTAAGGCCTGAGCTCGCTGATCAGCCTCGATCGAGGATCCAGACATGATAAGATACATTG
ATGAGTTTGGACAAACCACAACTAGAATGCAGTGAAAAAAATGCTTTATTTGTGAAATTTGTGATGCTAT
TGCTTTATTTGTAACCATTATAAGCTGCAATAAACAAGTTAACAACAACAATTGCATTCATTTTATGTTT
CAGGTTCAGGGGGAGGTGTGGGAGGTTTTTTAAAGCAAGTAAAACCTCTACAAATGTGGTATGGCTGATT
ATGATCAGTCGACCTGCAGGCATGCAAGCTTGGCGTAATCATGGTCATAGCTGTTTCCTGTGTGAAATTG
TTATCCGCTCACAATTCCACACAACATACGAGCCGGAAGCATAAAGTGTAAAGCCTGGGGTGCCTAATGA
GTGAGCTAACTCACATTAATTGCGTTGCGCTCACTGCCCGCTTTCCAGTCGGGAAACCTGTCGTGCCAGC
TGCATTAATGAATCGGCCAACGCGCGGGGAGAGGCGGTTTGCGTATTGGGCGCTCTTCCGCTTCCTCGCT
CACTGACTCGCTGCGCTCGGTCGTTCGGCTGCGGCGAGCGGTATCAGCTCACTCAAAGGCGGTAATACGG
TTATCCACAGAATCAGGGGATAACGCAGGAAAGAACATGTGAGCAAAAGGCCAGCAAAAGGCCAGGAACC
GTAAAAAGGCCGCGTTGCTGGCGTTTTTCCATAGGCTCCGCCCCCCTGACGAGCATCACAAAAATCGACG
CTCAAGTCAGAGGTGGCGAAACCCGACAGGACTATAAAGATACCAGGCGTTTCCCCCTGGAAGCTCCCTC
GTGCGCTCTCCTGTTCCGACCCTGCCGCTTACCGGATACCTGTCCGCCTTTCTCCCTTCGGGAAGCGTGG
CGCTTTCTCATAGCTCACGCTGTAGGTATCTCAGTTCGGTGTAGGTCGTTCGCTCCAAGCTGGGCTGTGT
GCACGAACCCCCCGTTCAGCCCGACCGCTGCGCCTTATCCGGTAACTATCGTCTTGAGTCCAACCCGGTA
AGACACGACTTATCGCCACTGGCAGCAGCCACTGGTAACAGGATTAGCAGAGCGAGGTATGTAGGCGGTG
CTACAGAGTTCTTGAAGTGGTGGCCTAACTACGGCTACACTAGAAGAACAGTATTTGGTATCTGCGCTCT
GCTGAAGCCAGTTACCTTCGGAAAAAGAGTTGGTAGCTCTTGATCCGGCAAACAAACCACCGCTGGTAGC
GGTGGTTTTTTTGTTTGCAAGCAGCAGATTACGCGCAGAAAAAAAGGATCTCAAGAAGATCCTTTGATCT
TTTCTACGGGGTCTGACGCTCAGTGGAACGAAAACTCACGTTAAGGGATTTTGGTCATGAGATTATCAAA
AAGGATCTTCACCTAGATCCTTTTAAATTAAAAATGAAGTTTTAAATCAATCTAAAGTATATATGAGTAA
ACTTGGTCTGACAGTTACCAATGCTTAATCAGTGAGGCACCTATCTCAGCGATCTGTCTATTTCGTTCAT
CCATAGTTGCCTGACTCCCCGTCGTGTAGATAACTACGATACGGGAGGGCTTACCATCTGGCCCCAGTGC
TGCAATGATACCGCGAGACCCACGCTCACCGGCTCCAGATTTATCAGCAATAAACCAGCCAGCCGGAAGG
GCCGAGCGCAGAAGTGGTCCTGCAACTTTATCCGCCTCCATCCAGTCTATTAATTGTTGCCGGGAAGCTA
GAGTAAGTAGTTCGCCAGTTAATAGTTTGCGCAACGTTGTTGCCATTGCTACAGGCATCGTGGTGTCACG
CTCGTCGTTTGGTATGGCTTCATTCAGCTCCGGTTCCCAACGATCAAGGCGAGTTACATGATCCCCCATG
TTGTGCAAAAAAGCGGTTAGCTCCTTCGGTCCTCCGATCGTTGTCAGAAGTAAGTTGGCCGCAGTGTTAT
CACTCATGGTTATGGCAGCACTGCATAATTCTCTTACTGTCATGCCATCCGTAAGATGCTTTTCTGTGAC
TGGTGAGTACTCAACCAAGTCATTCTGAGAATAGTGTATGCGGCGACCGAGTTGCTCTTGCCCGGCGTCA
ATACGGGATAATACCGCGCCACATAGCAGAACTTTAAAAGTGCTCATCATTGGAAAACGTTCTTCGGGGC
GAAAACTCTCAAGGATCTTACCGCTGTTGAGATCCAGTTCGATGTAACCCACTCGTGCACCCAACTGATC
TTCAGCATCTTTTACTTTCACCAGCGTTTCTGGGTGAGCAAAAACAGGAAGGCAAAATGCCGCAAAAAAG
GGAATAAGGGCGACACGGAAATGTTGAATACTCATACTCTTCCTTTTTCAATATTATTGAAGCATTTATC
AGGGTTATTGTCTCATGAGCGGATACATATTTGAATGTATTTAGAAAAATAAACAAATAGGGGTTCCGCG
CACATTTCCCCGAAAAGTGCCACCTGACGTCTAAGAAACCATTATTATCATGACATTAACCTATAAAAAT
AGGCGTATCACGAGGCCCTTTCGTCTCGCGCGTTTCGGTGATGACGGTGAAAACCTCTGACACATGCAGC
TCCCGGAGACGGTCACAGCTTGTCTGTAAGCGGATGCCGGGAGCAGACAAGCCCGTCAGGGCGCGTCAGC
GGGTGTTGGCGGGTGTCGGGGCTGGCTTAACTATGCGGCATCAGAGCAGATTGTACTGAGAGTGCACCAT
ATGCGGTGTGAAATACCGCACAGATGCGTAAGGAGAAAATACCGCATCAGGCGCCATTCGCCATTCAGGC
TGCGCAACTGTTGGGAAGGGCGATCGGTGCGGGCCTCTTCGCTATTACGCCAGCTGGCGAAAGGGGGATG
TGCTGCAAGGCGATTAAGTTGGGTAACGCCAGGGTTTTCCCAGTCACGACGTT
Features (pLannotate 1.2.2; 19 found; start..end, strand, type, name):
     23..449     +  promoter       MT promoter: Drosophila metallothionein promoter
    467..520     +  sig_peptide    BiP signal sequence: Drosophila BiP signal sequence
    521..1228    +  CDS            Y5830_ARATH (fragment): Experimental evidence at protein level: Swiss-Prot protein existence level 1. From Arabidopsis thaliana (Mouse-ear cress).
   1211..1420    +  CDS            COMP (fragment): COMP_BOVIN - Experimental evidence at protein level: Swiss-Prot protein existence level 1. May play a role in the structural integrity of cartilage via its interaction with other extracellular matrix proteins such as the collagens and fibronectin. Can mediate the interaction of chondrocytes with the cartilage extracellular matrix through interaction with cell surface integrin receptors. Could play a role in the pathogenesis of osteoarthritis. Potent suppressor of apoptosis in both primary chondrocytes and transformed cells. Suppresses apoptosis by blocking the activation of caspase-3 and by in
   1432..2884    +  CDS            SEAP (fragment): secreted alkaline phosphatase from human placenta The natural enzyme has a C-terminal transmembrane sequence that is replaced by a GPI anchor.
   2921..2950    +  CDS            2xFLAG (fragment): two tandem FLAG® epitope tags
   3056..3190    -  polyA_signal   SV40 poly(A) signal: SV40 polyadenylation signal
   3213..3297    -  CDS            large T antigen (fragment): large T antigen from SV40 (simian virus 40)
   3297..3321    +  misc_feature   MCS (fragment): pUC18/19 multiple cloning site
   3358..3374    -  protein_bind   lac operator: The lac repressor binds to the lac operator to inhibit transcription in E. coli. This inhibition can be relieved by adding lactose or isopropyl-β-D-thiogalactopyranoside (IPTG). lac repressor encoded by lacI
   3382..3412    -  promoter       lac promoter: promoter for the E. coli lac operon
   3427..3448    -  protein_bind   CAP binding site: CAP binding activates transcription in the presence of cAMP. E. coli catabolite activator protein
   3461..3553    -  CDS            lacI (fragment): lac repressor; lacI; The lac repressor binds to the lac operator to inhibit transcription in E. coli. This inhibition can be relieved by adding lactose or isopropyl-β-D-thiogalactopyranoside (IPTG).
   3736..4324    -  rep_origin     ori: high-copy-number ColE1/pMB1/pBR322/pUC origin of replication
   4495..5355    -  CDS            AmpR: β-lactamase; bla; confers resistance to ampicillin, carbenicillin, and related antibiotics
   5356..5460    -  promoter       AmpR promoter: bla
   5555..5590    +  CDS            rop (fragment): Rop protein, which maintains plasmids at low copy number; rop
   5692..5791    +  misc_feature   bom (fragment): basis of mobility region from pBR322
   5797..21      -  CDS            lacZα (fragment) (across the origin): LacZα fragment of β-galactosidase; lacZ fragment
