[The description below was written by a language model from this plasmid's Addgene catalogue record and pLannotate feature annotations shown in this document.]
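Description:
AT5G58300 K8_pECIA14 is an insect-cell expression plasmid built on the pECIA14 backbone, designed for secreted protein production in Drosophila cell culture. It is the "prey" member of a matched pair and is meant to be used with the corresponding bait construct in pECIA2. In bacteria it is maintained as a high-copy plasmid through a ColE1/pUC-type origin and selected with ampicillin via the β-lactamase gene. The remaining bacterial annotations (lac promoter/operator and fragments of lacI, lacZα, rop and bom) are backbone remnants with no stated role. The record lists no selectable marker for insect cells.

The expression cassette is driven by the copper-inducible Drosophila metallothionein promoter, so expression is switched on by adding copper sulfate. A Drosophila BiP signal sequence directs the product into the secretory pathway. It is fused in frame to the extracellular domain of the Arabidopsis thaliana leucine-rich repeat receptor kinase AT5G58300, which was inserted by ligation-independent cloning. Downstream of the ectodomain come the pentamerising coiled-coil helix of COMP (rat according to the depositor), human placental alkaline phosphatase, a FLAG epitope and, per the depositor, a hexahistidine tag that the feature table does not annotate separately. An SV40 polyadenylation signal region follows the cassette.

Pentamerisation increases avidity so that weak, transient ectodomain contacts can be detected. The alkaline phosphatase gives an enzymatic readout of prey binding to immobilised bait. The plasmid belongs to a collection used to map extracellular interactions among Arabidopsis LRR receptor kinases.
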