Addgene plasmid #114807: AT5G58300 K8_pECIA14
Purpose: Prey vector AT5G58300 K8_pECIA14 should be used with bait vector AT5G58300 K8_pECIA2.
Depositing lab: Youssef Belkhadir. Depositing organization: Gregor Mendel Institute of Molecular Plant Biology. Publication: An extracellular network of Arabidopsis leucine-rich repeat receptor kinases. Smakowska-Luzan E, Mott GA, Parys K, Stegmann M, Howton TC, Layeghifard M, Neuhold J, Lehner A, Kong J, Grunwald K, Weinberger N, Satbhai SB, Mayer D, Busch W, Madalinski M, Stolt-Bergner P, Provart NJ, Mukhtar MS, Zipfel C, Desveaux D, Guttman DS, Belkhadir Y. Nature. 2018 Jan 18;553(7688):342-346. doi: 10.1038/nature25184. Epub 2018 Jan 10. PubMed 29320478.
Backbone
  Vector backbone: pECIA14
  Backbone manufacturer: Chris Garcia (Addgene plasmid # 47051)
  Vector type: Insect Expression
Growth in bacteria
  Bacterial resistance: Ampicillin, 100 μg/mL
  Growth temperature: 37°C
  Growth strain: DH5alpha
  Copy number: High Copy
Gene/Insert
  Gene/Insert name: AT5G58300
  Species: A. thaliana (mustard weed)
  Entrez Gene: AT5G58300 (a.k.a. AT5G58300, MCK7.17, MCK7_17)
  Promoter: Metallothionein (Copper-Inducible)
  Cloning method: Ligation Independent Cloning
Terms and licenses: Academic/Nonprofit Terms; Industry Terms: Not Available to Industry
Depositor comments: Plasmid for secreted expression in Drosophila cell culture by induction via CuSO4. Insert is an extracellular domain of indicated LRR-RK, C-terminally tagged with Pentameric rat COMP helix, Alkaline Phosphatase (human, placental), Flag, and hexahistidine tags. Insert Protein Sequence: NSDRQALLAFAASVPHLRRLNWNSTNHICKSWVGVTCTSDGTSVHALRLPGIGLLGPIPPNTLGKLESLRILSLRSNLLSGNLPPDIHSLPSLDYIYLQHNNFSGEVPSFVSRQLNILDLSFNSFTGKIPATFQNLKQLTGLSLQNNKLSGPVPNLDTVSLRRLNLSNNHLNGSIPSALGGFPSSSFSGNTLLCGLPLQPCATSSPPPSLTPHISTPPLPPFPHKEGSKRKLHVS
How to cite: AT5G58300 K8_pECIA14 was a gift from Youssef Belkhadir (Addgene plasmid # 114807 ; http://n2t.net/addgene:114807 ; RRID:Addgene_114807)
